Addgene plasmid #109537: actc1b-mKate2-ARF6
Purpose: Muscle specific zebrafish expression of mKate2 fused to ARF6
Depositing lab: Rob Parton. Depositing organization: University of Queensland, Institute for Molecular Bioscience. Publication: In vivo cell biological screening identifies an endocytic capture mechanism for T-tubule formation. Hall TE, Martel N, Ariotti N, Xiong Z, Lo HP, Ferguson C, Rae J, Lim YW, Parton RG. Nat Commun. 2020 Jul 24;11(1):3711. doi: 10.1038/s41467-020-17486-w. PubMed 32709891.
Backbone
  Vector backbone: pDEST-actc1b-mKate2-ccdb
  Vector type: Zebrafish plasmids
Growth in bacteria
  Bacterial resistance: Ampicillin, 100 μg/mL
  Growth temperature: 37°C
  Growth strain: DH5alpha
  Copy number: High Copy
Gene/Insert
  Gene/Insert name: ARF6
  Species: D. rerio (zebrafish)
  Entrez Gene: arf6a (a.k.a. arf6, wu:fj46d09, zgc:77665)
  Tag / fusion protein: mKate2 (N terminal on insert)
  Cloning method: Gateway Cloning
Terms and licenses: Academic/Nonprofit Terms; Industry Terms: Not Available to Industry
How to cite: actc1b-mKate2-ARF6 was a gift from Rob Parton (Addgene plasmid # 109537 ; http://n2t.net/addgene:109537 ; RRID:Addgene_109537)
