[The description below was written by a language model from this plasmid's Addgene catalogue record and pLannotate feature annotations shown in this document.]
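Description:
actc1b-mKate2-ARF6 is a zebrafish expression plasmid designed to produce a red fluorescent ARF6 fusion protein specifically in muscle. It was made by Gateway recombination into the destination backbone pDEST-actc1b-mKate2-ccdb, replacing the ccdB counter-selection cassette with the ARF6 coding sequence. The insert is recorded as the zebrafish gene arf6a; the automated annotation labels the open reading frame by similarity to human ARF6, which reflects the high conservation of this small GTPase rather than a human origin. In the sequenced 9,456 nt record, attB1 precedes the mKate2 coding sequence, an attB2 site joins it to ARF6, and attB3 follows, so that mKate2, a monomeric, rapidly maturing red fluorescent protein, sits at the N terminus of ARF6. An SV40 polyadenylation signal lies downstream.

The actc1b promoter named in the construct and backbone is not annotated as a feature. It presumably occupies the large unannotated stretch between the attB4 site and the end of the circular sequence, immediately upstream of attB1, but the table does not confirm this. A small "copia promoter" fragment called within that region is probably a spurious match. A fragment resembling medaka tyrosinase sits next to the bacterial backbone, and the record does not explain its role.

Propagation in E. coli relies on a high-copy ColE1/pUC-type origin and a β-lactamase gene conferring ampicillin resistance. pBluescript-derived remnants are also present, including lac promoter and operator elements, a T3 promoter, a partial MCS and a partial M13 origin. The associated study used in vivo cell biological screening in zebrafish to investigate T-tubule formation, which fits use of this plasmid to image ARF6 localisation in muscle fibres.
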