Features (pLannotate 1.2.2; 21 found; start..end, strand, type, name):
      2..22      +  protein_bind   attB1: mutant version of attB; core recombination site for the Gateway® BP reaction BP Clonase™
     32..727     +  CDS            mKate2: mKate2 is a basic (constitutively fluorescent) red fluorescent protein published in 2009, derived from Entacmaea quadricolor. It is reported to be a rapidly-maturing monomer with moderate acid sensitivity.
    732..752     -  protein_bind   attB2: mutant version of attB; core recombination site for the Gateway® BP reaction BP Clonase™
    755..1276    +  CDS            ARF6: ARF6_HUMAN - Experimental evidence at protein level: Swiss-Prot protein existence level 1. (Microbial infection) Functions as an allosteric activator of the cholera toxin catalytic subunit, an ADP-ribosyltransferase. From Homo sapiens (Human).
   1280..1300    -  protein_bind   attB3: mutant version of attB; core recombination site for the Gateway® BP reaction BP Clonase™
   1304..1324    +  CDS            lacZα (fragment): LacZα fragment of β-galactosidase; lacZ fragment
   1340..1474    -  polyA_signal   SV40 poly(A) signal: SV40 polyadenylation signal
   1497..1580    -  CDS            large T antigen (fragment): large T antigen from SV40 (simian virus 40)
   2146..2186    -  misc_feature   MCS (fragment): pBluescript multiple cloning site
   2199..2217    -  promoter       T3 promoter: promoter for bacteriophage T3 RNA polymerase
   2262..2278    -  protein_bind   lac operator: The lac repressor binds to the lac operator to inhibit transcription in E. coli. This inhibition can be relieved by adding lactose or isopropyl-β-D-thiogalactopyranoside (IPTG). lac repressor encoded by lacI
   2286..2316    -  promoter       lac promoter: promoter for the E. coli lac operon
   2331..2352    -  protein_bind   CAP binding site: CAP binding activates transcription in the presence of cAMP. E. coli catabolite activator protein
   2365..2457    -  CDS            lacI (fragment): lac repressor; lacI; The lac repressor binds to the lac operator to inhibit transcription in E. coli. This inhibition can be relieved by adding lactose or isopropyl-β-D-thiogalactopyranoside (IPTG).
   2640..3228    -  rep_origin     ori: high-copy-number ColE1/pMB1/pBR322/pUC origin of replication
   3399..4259    -  CDS            AmpR: β-lactamase; bla; confers resistance to ampicillin, carbenicillin, and related antibiotics
   4260..4364    -  promoter       AmpR promoter: bla
   4390..4611    -  rep_origin     M13 ori (fragment) (sequence partly withheld): M13 bacteriophage origin of replication; arrow indicates direction of (+) strand synthesis
   4611..4898    +  CDS            tyr (fragment) (sequence partly withheld): TYRO_ORYLA - Also known as tyro. Experimental evidence at transcript level: Swiss-Prot protein existence level 2. This is a copper-containing oxidase that functions in the formation of pigments such as melanins and other polyphenolic compounds. From Oryzias latipes (Japanese rice fish) (Japanese killifish).
   5480..5500    +  protein_bind   attB4: mutant version of attB; core recombination site for the Gateway® BP reaction BP Clonase™
   6401..6417    -  promoter       copia promoter (fragment): strong promoter from the Drosophila transposable element copia (Sinclair et al., 1986)
>Addgene plasmid #109537 | actc1b-mKate2-ARF6 | addgene full sequence | sequence record 224849 | Addgene NGS Result
GCAAGTTTGTACAAAAAAGCAGGCTGCCACCATGGTGAGCGAGCTGATTAAGGAGAACATGCACATGAAG
CTGTACATGGAGGGCACCGTGAACAACCACCACTTCAAGTGCACATCCGAGGGCGAAGGCAAGCCCTACG
AGGGCACCCAGACCATGAGAATCAAGGCGGTCGAGGGCGGCCCTCTCCCCTTCGCCTTCGACATCCTGGC
TACCAGCTTCATGTACGGCAGCAAAACCTTCATCAACCACACCCAGGGCATCCCCGACTTCTTTAAGCAG
TCCTTCCCCGAGGGCTTCACATGGGAGAGAGTCACCACATACGAAGACGGGGGCGTGCTGACCGCTACCC
AGGACACCAGCCTCCAGGACGGCTGCCTCATCTACAACGTCAAGATCAGAGGGGTGAACTTCCCATCCAA
CGGCCCTGTGATGCAGAAGAAAACACTCGGCTGGGAGGCCTCCACCGAGACCCTGTACCCCGCTGACGGC
GGCCTGGAAGGCAGAGCCGACATGGCCCTGAAGCTCGTGGGCGGGGGCCACCTGATCTGCAACTTGAAGA
CCACATACAGATCCAAGAAACCCGCTAAGAACCTCAAGATGCCCGGCGTCTACTATGTGGACAGAAGACT
GGAAAGAATCAAGGAGGCCGACAAAGAGACCTACGTCGAGCAGCACGAGGTGGCTGTGGCCAGATACTGC
GACCTCCCTAGCAAACTGGGGCACAGAGACCCAGCTTTCTTGTACAAAGTGGCTGGGAAGATGCTTTCCA
AGATCTTCGGCAACAAGGAGATGAGAATATTGATGCTCGGACTTGACGCCGCCGGAAAGACAACGATTCT
GTACAAACTCAAACTGGGCCAGTCGGTTACGACCATCCCGACAGTGGGCTTCAATGTAGAGACTGTCACG
TATAAAAACGTCAAGTTTAACGTTTGGGACGTCGGCGGTCAGGATAAGATCCGTCCTCTATGGCGGCACT
ACTACACCGGCACGCAGGGCCTGATTTTCGTAGTGGACTGTGCGGATCGTGACCGCATCGATGAGGCTCG
GCAGGAGCTGCACCGCATTATCAACGATCGTGAGATGCGCGACGCCATTATCCTGATCTTCGCCAACAAA
CAAGACCTTCCAGACGCCATGAAGCCGCATGAGATACAGGAGAAGCTGGGCCTGACGCGCATCCGAGATC
GCAACTGGTACGTTCAGCCGTCTTGCGCTACAACCGGCGACGGACTCTACGAAGGGCTCACCTGGCTCAC
GTCCAACTACAAATCCTAACAACTTTATTATACATAGTTGATAATTCACTGGCCGTCGTTTTACGGTACC
ATCGATGATGATCCAGACATGATAAGATACATTGATGAGTTTGGACAAACCACAACTAGAATGCAGTGAA
AAAAATGCTTTATTTGTGAAATTTGTGATGCTATTGCTTTATTTGTAACCATTATAAGCTGCAATAAACA
AGTTAACAACAACAATTGCATTCATTTTATGTTTCAGGTTCAGGGGGAGGTGTGGGAGGTTTTTTAAAGC
AAGTAAAACCTCTACAAATGTGGTATGGCTGATTATGATCCTCTAGATCAGATCTGCGAAGATACGGCCA
CGGGTGCTCTTGATCCTGTGGCTGATTTTGGACTGTGCTGCTCGCAGCTGCTGATGAATCACATACTTCC
TCCATTTTCTTCCACTGATTGACTGTTATAATTTCCCTAATTTCCAGGTCAAGGTGCTGTGCATTGTGGT
AATAGATGTGACATGACGTCACTTCCAAAGGACCAATGAACATGTCTGACCAATTTCATATAATGTGAAA
ACGATTTTCATAGGCAGAATAAATAACATTTAAATTAAACTGGGCATCAGCGCAATTCAATTGGTTTGGT
AATAGCAAGGGAAAATAGAATGAAGTGATCTCCAAAAAATAAGTACTTTTTGACTGTAAATAAAATTGTA
AGGAGTAAAAAGTACTTTTTTTTCTAAAAAAATGTAATTAAGTAAAAGTAAAAGTATTGATTTTTAATTG
TACTCAAGTAAAGTAAAAATCCCCAAAAATAATACTTAAGTACAGTAATCAAGTAAAATTACTCAAGTAC
TTTACACCTCTGGTTCTTGACCCCCTACCTTCAGCAAGCCCAGCAGATCCACTAGTTCTAGAGCGGCCGC
CACCGCGGTGGAGCTCCAGCTTTTGTTCCCTTTAGTGAGGGTTAATTGCGCGCTTGGCGTAATCATGGTC
ATAGCTGTTTCCTGTGTGAAATTGTTATCCGCTCACAATTCCACACAACATACGAGCCGGAAGCATAAAG
TGTAAAGCCTGGGGTGCCTAATGAGTGAGCTAACTCACATTAATTGCGTTGCGCTCACTGCCCGCTTTCC
AGTCGGGAAACCTGTCGTGCCAGCTGCATTAATGAATCGGCCAACGCGCGGGGAGAGGCGGTTTGCGTAT
TGGGCGCTCTTCCGCTTCCTCGCTCACTGACTCGCTGCGCTCGGTCGTTCGGCTGCGGCGAGCGGTATCA
GCTCACTCAAAGGCGGTAATACGGTTATCCACAGAATCAGGGGATAACGCAGGAAAGAACATGTGAGCAA
AAGGCCAGCAAAAGGCCAGGAACCGTAAAAAGGCCGCGTTGCTGGCGTTTTTCCATAGGCTCCGCCCCCC
TGACGAGCATCACAAAAATCGACGCTCAAGTCAGAGGTGGCGAAACCCGACAGGACTATAAAGATACCAG
GCGTTTCCCCCTGGAAGCTCCCTCGTGCGCTCTCCTGTTCCGACCCTGCCGCTTACCGGATACCTGTCCG
CCTTTCTCCCTTCGGGAAGCGTGGCGCTTTCTCATAGCTCACGCTGTAGGTATCTCAGTTCGGTGTAGGT
CGTTCGCTCCAAGCTGGGCTGTGTGCACGAACCCCCCGTTCAGCCCGACCGCTGCGCCTTATCCGGTAAC
TATCGTCTTGAGTCCAACCCGGTAAGACACGACTTATCGCCACTGGCAGCAGCCACTGGTAACAGGATTA
GCAGAGCGAGGTATGTAGGCGGTGCTACAGAGTTCTTGAAGTGGTGGCCTAACTACGGCTACACTAGAAG
AACAGTATTTGGTATCTGCGCTCTGCTGAAGCCAGTTACCTTCGGAAAAAGAGTTGGTAGCTCTTGATCC
GGCAAACAAACCACCGCTGGTAGCGGTGGTTTTTTTGTTTGCAAGCAGCAGATTACGCGCAGAAAAAAAG
GATCTCAAGAAGATCCTTTGATCTTTTCTACGGGGTCTGACGCTCAGTGGAACGAAAACTCACGTTAAGG
CATTTTGGTCATGAGATTATCAAAAAGGATCTTCACCTAGATCCTTTTAAATTAAAAATGAAGTTTTAAA
TCAATCTAAAGTATATATGAGTAAACTTGGTCTGACAGTTACCAATGCTTAATCAGTGAGGCACCTATCT
CAGCGATCTGTCTATTTCGTTCATCCATAGTTGCCTGACTCCCCGTCGTGTAGATAACTACGATACGGGA
GGGCTTACCATCTGGCCCCAGTGCTGCAATGATACCGCGAGACCCACGCTCACCGGCTCCAGATTTATCA
GCAATAAACCAGCCAGCCGGAAGGGCCGAGCGCAGAAGTGGTCCTGCAACTTTATCCGCCTCCATCCAGT
CTATTAATTGTTGCCGGGAAGCTAGAGTAAGTAGTTCGCCAGTTAATAGTTTGCGCAACGTTGTTGCCAT
TGCTACAGGCATCGTGGTGTCACGCTCGTCGTTTGGTATGGCTTCATTCAGCTCCGGTTCCCAACGATCA
AGGCGAGTTACATGATCCCCCATGTTGTGCAAAAAAGCGGTTAGCTCCTTCGGTCCTCCGATCGTTGTCA
GAAGTAAGTTGGCCGCAGTGTTATCACTCATGGTTATGGCAGCACTGCATAATTCTCTTACTGTCATGCC
ATCCGTAAGATGCTTTTCTGTGACTGGTGAGTACTCAACCAAGTCATTCTGAGAATAGTGTATGCGGCGA
CCGAGTTGCTCTTGCCCGGCGTCAATACGGGATAATACCGCGCCACATAGCAGAACTTTAAAAGTGCTCA
TCATTGGAAAACGTTCTTCGGGGCGAAAACTCTCAAGGATCTTACCGCTGTTGAGATCCAGTTCGATGTA
ACCCACTCGTGCACCCAACTGATCTTCAGCATCTTTTACTTTCACCAGCGTTTCTGGGTGAGCAAAAACA
GGAAGGCAAAATGCCGCAAAAAAGGGAATAAGGGCGACACGGAAATGTTGAATACTCATACTCTTCCTTT
TTCAATATTATTGAAGCATTTATCAGGGTTATTGTCTCATGAGCGGATACATATTTGAATGTATTTAGAA
AAATAAACAAATAGGGGTTCCGCGCACATTTCCCCGAAAAGTGCCACCTAAATTGTAAGCGTTAATATTT
TGTTAAAATTCGCGTTAAATTTTTGTTAAATCAGCTCATTTTTTAACCAATAGGCCGAAATCGGCAAAAT
CCCTTATAAATCAAAAGAATAGACCGAGATAGGGT
[37 nt withheld, positions 4516-4552]
AAAGAACGTGGACTCCAACGTCAAAGG
[32 nt withheld, positions 4580-4611]
GCTGGCTAAGAACTCATCAGCCTCCCCGGTCCATCTACCCACGTACCAATGCACCAATTGGCCACAATGA
CGGCTACTACATGGTGCCATTCCTTCCTCTTTATAGGAATGGAGACTACCTCCTGTCCAACAATGCTCTT
GGATACGAGTACGCCTACCTGTTGGACCCAGGTCATTGCACAACACCAGAAATGCCCTCTGATCTGCAAA
AGACGTGAATATCTGTTCAGACACCCATATCCACTCTGTTCCACACAGGTCAGAGGTTTGTCCAGGAGTT
CTTGACAGAGGTGTAAAAAGTACTCAAAAATTTTACTCAAGTGAAAGTACAAGTACTTAGGGAAAATTTT
ACTCAATTAAAAGTAAAAGTATCTGGCTAGAATCTTACTTGAGTAAAAGTAAAAAAGTACTCCATTAAAA
TTGTACTTGAGTATTAAGGAAGTAAAAGTAAAAGCAAGAAAGAAAACTAGAGATTCTTGTTTAAGCTTTT
AATCTCAAAAAACATTAAATGAAATGCATACAAGGTTTTATCCTGCTTTAGAACTGTTTGTATTTAATTA
TCAAACTATAAGACAGACAATCTAATGCCAGTACACGCTACTCAAAGTTGTAAAACCTCAGATTTAACTT
CAGTAGAAGCTGATTCTCAAAATTGTTAGTGTCAAGCCTAGCTCTTTTGGGGCTGAAAAGCAATCCTGCA
GTGCTGAAAAGCCTCTCACAGGCAGCCGATGCGGGAAGAGGTGTATTAGTCTTGATAGAGAGGCTGCAAA
TAGCAGGAAACGTGAGCAGAGACTCCCTGGTGTCTGAAACACAGGCCAGATGGGCCCTCGAGCAGGAAAC
AGCTATGACCATGATTACGCCAAGCTATCAACTTTGTATAGAAAAGTTGGCACGCGCAGATTCCGTGTGG
GCCTGGTAATATCTTACCATTTTAAGCTATTTTAAGATTAGGGAAAAAAATTAAATAAAACTACTTTAAA
ATTACTTTCCTTAAAAAGCAACATATTTATTTAGTTTTTGTTTAACTGGCTCAAGATTGTAATATTTTAC
TTTTACATGTTTTTTTAAGTACCTAAATGTGTTCAAAAGTAAAGTATGTTATTGTTTTTTTTTTTTAATG
TTAGCTAAGCTTTAAATTGTAATATATTACTTTTAAAAGTGACTTTTTAAAAATGTAAATAAAAAAGTAA
CTATAAATGTGTAATGCATGTTATTTCTGTGGGTTTTTAATTTTCATCTCAACTGGGCTTACAATTTTAA
CATAATAAAAATCAAATCAAATCAAATCAGGCCCTTATTTGTCACATACACTCTTGTATACTGAAATAAA
CTAAATGTTGAGAAAAATTTAAATACACCAAAATAACGCATACCTTTTTTGTAATTACCTAAGTAAAACA
TTTAGTTCCTTTTTTAAGTGACTCAAGATTGTAATCTATTAATTGTAAAAGATAAAACTAGTGATCAATC
TGACGTGCTTCTATGCAGCCTGTGAGATTAATTGTGATGTTTAATTATTAAACAATTTAAATGGATCAAA
CATTTCACATGTGCTTATTGTGTCCAACAAAACCAGCAGAAGCACTTAAAAATATTGCATGACAACATGA
GTTTTTAATGTAAATTATATATACTTCCTAAACGAAGTTAATCATATTTCTAAAATAATAATGTCATTGA
AATATTTAAATAAATGATAAGCTTTAGTTGATTCAACATAAAATTGAAAGCAATAAGGACTTTTTTTTTT
TACAGCGGTGAAGCAAAAGCATGTAATAATCATATAATATAATAAATAAATAAATAAATAATGGCTCTTG
GTGCAAATATGAACACTTTAAATAAATATAGAATAAATATGATCAATAAGTCATAACGATGTGTTTTATG
TTGATTATAATTTAAACATGTTTCTAACGCAAGTTTTAAAAACTGTTTTAAAGTATTATTTTAAGTTATA
AGATCAATTTGACTCAACATTTTGTAGTGAAAATATGTTGTGTAAAATTAATATAATATACACTATAAAA
ATGCAGGGTTCCACACAATACATTAATGTTGTCCCAACACAAATCGATTAAGTTAACAAATATATGTGGA
TTGAACATAAAAAATTAAGTTGTCCCAATGAAATCTCAAGAATTGTGTTGTTTCAGCTCATTTTAAATAA
GTAGTTTTAACAAGTAAAAAATAACATATTTTTGAGTGTGTATATATATATATTACAAAATATAATAATA
TAAAATGTAAAAGATATAAACCATGCTACATATATTTAAGAGCTATTTTGCACATTACTTTTTTGCAAGC
CATTTTAGTGTTTTTTTTACAAATATATATTAGCTAAATATACAATATCTTAAATATACAATTAATCAGA
CATGCAATTAATGCATTTAACCTACATAAAAATACATGATCAACATATGTTTTATGCTGATTACAACTAA
ATCAAACGTAATGAAATTAATTTATAAAAGCGATTTAAATATGTCAATATTTTAAGTTAAAATCACTTGA
AACCTACTATAAATGAACTTAAATTAAAAAAATCTCCTTTAATTCCAATGCAACAGTGTTGTTTTTTCAG
CTGAGGACCCCCGGTGCAGATGGTTGGCCCCCGGCCCGCTATTCTAAGGAAGCCTTTCTTAATTTTAGGG
CGGCGCTGCATGCGCTCAGATCAGATTCACGGGTGGAGAGGGTTATTTTCTCTTTTTTATTTTTTCTTGC
CTGCTCATATTTGGGCCTGTGTGAACCCCAGGCTCCGCCTCGGCCCCCAGGAGCCGCTCTTATTTAAAGG
GGATCCTCGCCTTCAGTCTTCGTCCCAGTGGAAGCATCAGTCTTGTGATAACAACTTGGTGAGTCCTACA
GACCAGCGCTCGACTCTAGGCTTTAAATGCATTGATTTCTCTGGATTAGCTACCGGGAGAGTTTTAACTT
TGCTTATTAGTCTTGTGCTCGAACTGCTAGGTTTAAAGAGTGTTTTCTCTAATGCATGCATGAAGCGACA
GCTGAAAACCAGAAATAGAGCGTTTGTCCTCCTGTTAAACTCTAGCCTTTCTTTGGCATTTGTCAGTCCG
AGTCTTCAGCTGCCGGCAGGAGATTGGGTTTCAGTAACACTTGCTGAGCACAAACTACACGTGCTTTCTT
CAGATTTAATTCATTATTAATCATTCTAGATTTAAATGATGTTCTTACTCATTGCTGATTATTTTAGCCT
TGCGGAGCAGATTAAATGAGCACGTGTTTCATTAAGATTGATTTAAATATAATTAATATTTCACCACTGT
AGTTTTAAAATTGCCTTCTAAGTCATGGTTGATTTTTAATAGGTATCGGCTCTAATTAGATTACTATTTT
GGTTTTTAAATGTTATTTCTATTTCATTTGTAGGCTCGTTTTTAATGTGATTTTATTAGATTCTAGTTTT
AAAATCATCTCTTAGCCTTAATGAGCAGACTGAATGAACATGTTTCATTAAGATTAACTTCATTATAATG
AATTATTTAATCATTCTAGTGGGTTATAAATCAGCTCTATTTAAATTAATTGTCGTGTTTATTTCTATTT
AATTTTTGATTATTTTTTCAGGGTCGTTTTTATGTGATTTTTTCCCGTTTCTAATTTTAAACTAATTGTT
TGATTTTTATATGATTCGACTCTTTTTAAATGAATTGTTTTGCTTTTTTTATTGAGCATATATATATTAT
ACAATTTCAATCAACAATTGTTGTGCTTTTTAAATGTTGTTTCTATTTCATTTCTAGGGTCGATTTTATT
CGATTCTAGTTTTAAAATCGTGATTTTTAACTTCTAACCTTACTGAGCAGACTGAATGAACATGTTTCAT
CAAGATTAACTTCATTATAGTTAATTATTGAATCGTGCTAGTGGTTTATAAATCAGCTCTATTTAAATTA
ATCATCATCATTATTTCTATTTAATTTTTATTATTTCTTTAGGATTATTTTTATGTGATTTTTTTCACGT
TCTAGTTTTAAACTCAATGCTCATTACTGCTCACCCTTGCTGAGCAGTCTTTCGTTAAGATTAAATTAAT
TAATAACCATTCTAGTTTTAAAACAGTGTCTTAAGGCATAGCTGATATTTTACAAGTTTACTATTTAATA
TATCTCCTTTCTTTTTTTAGGGTCGATTTCATCTGATTTGATTAATTTTTATTATCTTCACTAAGCTTTT
TGTTCTAGGTTTTATTCTCAGTATTATTACTGTTATATTTGAACTGAATTTCTCCTCATAGTTTATTCAT
TTTATTTATTTATTTTTTGTTTATTCGCTATTTTGTATTTTAGTTTTTAATTAGAAATTTTATTAGAATC
GTTTTGAACTAGTTTTTATGCACTCTAACATTAATATTAAATCATAACTATTATTTTTATTATAATTTAT
TTGTGTTTATCTTTTTGTGTAGCTTTCATGTGTTTTTATTTTAGTTTTATTATGTTTGCATTGAATTTTT
TGGACTAGTTTATATAACGATATACAGAAAAGCCATGACAACAAATGTTTTTATAATACCTATTAAGTAT
AAGCTAATCAGATTTCCACTATTCTGTTCAAAGTTAACATTATTAGCCATTCTGATGGATCATTTGACAT
TTGTCATATGTCTTTATGAACACTGCTCTTTCAGATGCCACTTTTAAAGCTGTTTTTTACAGTAAATGAA
CGTTTATTATTATGACATTATTTCCTAAGGCCTCTAGAGTACAGCAGGATGTGGCGTGTGCATTACCGTG
TAATTATGCTGACTGTAAATGTGCATTTATAGACTGTCAGCATGTCTGACTGTGCGCTGTTGTGATTGGT
CCTGCACAGACCAAG
